LOCUS       Exported 7974 bp ds-DNA circular SYN 12-MAY-2021
DEFINITION  mammalian expression of N-terminally Flag-His8 tagged SARS-CoV-2
            Nsp12 under control of a tetracycline-inducible promoter.
ACCESSION   .
VERSION     .
KEYWORDS    pcDNA5-FRT-TO-FH-Nsp12
SOURCE      synthetic DNA construct
  ORGANISM  synthetic DNA construct
REFERENCE   1 (bases 1 to 7974)
  TITLE     Tollervey SARS-CoV-2 plasmids
REFERENCE   2 (bases 1 to 7974)
  AUTHORS   .
  TITLE     Direct Submission
  JOURNAL   Exported May 12, 2021 from SnapGene Server 1.1.58
            http://www.snapgene.com
FEATURES             Location/Qualifiers
     source          1..7974
                     /organism="synthetic DNA construct"
                     /mol_type="other DNA"
     enhancer        124..503
                     /label=CMV enhancer
                     /note="human cytomegalovirus immediate early enhancer"
     promoter        504..707
                     /label=CMV promoter
                     /note="human cytomegalovirus (CMV) immediate early
                     promoter"
     primer_bind     658..678
                     /label=CMV-F
                     /note="Human CMV immediate early promoter, forward primer"
     protein_bind    709..727
                     /gene="tetO"
                     /label=tet operator
                     /bound_moiety="tetracycline repressor TetR"
                     /note="bacterial operator O2 for the tetR and tetA genes"
     protein_bind    730..748
                     /gene="tetO"
                     /label=tet operator
                     /bound_moiety="tetracycline repressor TetR"
                     /note="bacterial operator O2 for the tetR and tetA genes"
     primer_bind     758..782
                     /label=LNCX
                     /note="Human CMV promoter, forward primer"
     CDS             879..902
                     /codon_start=1
                     /product="FLAG(R) epitope tag, followed by an enterokinase
                     cleavage site"
                     /label=FLAG
                     /translation="DYKDDDDK"
     CDS             915..938
                     /codon_start=1
                     /product="8xHis affinity tag"
                     /label=8xHis
                     /translation="HHHHHHHH"
     primer_bind     complement(3815..3832)
                     /label=BGH-rev
                     /note="Bovine growth hormone terminator, reverse primer.
                     Also called BGH reverse"
     polyA_signal    3821..4045
                     /label=bGH poly(A) signal
                     /note="bovine growth hormone polyadenylation signal"
     primer_bind     complement(4178..4197)
                     /label=F1ori-R
                     /note="F1 origin, reverse primer"
     protein_bind    4329..4376
                     /label=FRT
                     /bound_moiety="FLP recombinase from the Saccharomyces
                     cerevisiae 2u plasmid"
                     /note="FLP-mediated recombination occurs in the 8-bp core
                     sequence TCTAGAAA (Turan and Bode, 2011)."
     CDS             4384..5406
                     /codon_start=1
                     /gene="aph(4)-Ia"
                     /product="aminoglycoside phosphotransferase from E. coli"
                     /label=HygR
                     /note="confers resistance to hygromycin"
                     /translation="KKPELTATSVEKFLIEKFDSVSDLMQLSEGEESRAFSFDVGGRGY
                     VLRVNSCADGFYKDRYVYRHFASAALPIPEVLDIGEFSESLTYCISRRAQGVTLQDLPE
                     TELPAVLQPVAEAMDAIAAADLSQTSGFGPFGPQGIGQYTTWRDFICAIADPHVYHWQT
                     VMDDTVSASVAQALDELMLWAEDCPEVRHLVHADFGSNNVLTDNGRITAVIDWSEAMFG
                     DSQYEVANIFFWRPWLACMEQQTRYFERRHPELAGSPRLRAYMLRIGLDQLYQSLVDGN
                     FDDAAWAQGRCDAIVRSGAGTVGRTQIARRSAAVWTDGCVEVLADSGNRRPSTRPRAKE
                     "
     polyA_signal    5536..5657
                     /label=SV40 poly(A) signal
                     /note="SV40 polyadenylation signal"
     primer_bind     complement(5573..5592)
                     /label=SV40pA-R
                     /note="SV40 polyA, reverse primer"
     primer_bind     5627..5646
                     /label=EBV-rev
                     /note="SV40 polyA terminator, reverse primer"
     primer_bind     complement(5706..5722)
                     /label=M13 rev
                     /note="common sequencing primer, one of multiple similar
                     variants"
     primer_bind     complement(5706..5722)
                     /label=M13 Reverse
                     /note="In lacZ gene. Also called M13-rev"
     primer_bind     complement(5719..5741)
                     /label=M13/pUC Reverse
                     /note="In lacZ gene"
     protein_bind    5730..5746
                     /label=lac operator
                     /bound_moiety="lac repressor encoded by lacI"
                     /note="The lac repressor binds to the lac operator to
                     inhibit transcription in E. coli. This inhibition can be
                     relieved by adding lactose or
                     isopropyl-beta-D-thiogalactopyranoside (IPTG)."
     promoter        complement(5754..5784)
                     /label=lac promoter
                     /note="promoter for the E. coli lac operon"
     protein_bind    5799..5820
                     /label=CAP binding site
                     /bound_moiety="E. coli catabolite activator protein"
                     /note="CAP binding activates transcription in the presence
                     of cAMP."
     primer_bind     complement(5937..5954)
                     /label=L4440
                     /note="L4440 vector, forward primer"
     rep_origin      complement(6108..6696)
                     /direction=LEFT
                     /label=ori
                     /note="high-copy-number ColE1/pMB1/pBR322/pUC origin of
                     replication"
     primer_bind     complement(6188..6207)
                     /label=pBR322ori-F
                     /note="pBR322 origin, forward primer"
     CDS             complement(6867..7727)
                     /codon_start=1
                     /gene="bla"
                     /product="beta-lactamase"
                     /label=AmpR
                     /note="confers resistance to ampicillin, carbenicillin, and
                     related antibiotics"
                     /translation="MSIQHFRVALIPFFAAFCLPVFAHPETLVKVKDAEDQLGARVGYI
                     ELDLNSGKILESFRPEERFPMMSTFKVLLCGAVLSRIDAGQEQLGRRIHYSQNDLVEYS
                     PVTEKHLTDGMTVRELCSAAITMSDNTAANLLLTTIGGPKELTAFLHNMGDHVTRLDRW
                     EPELNEAIPNDERDTTMPVAMATTLRKLLTGELLTLASRQQLIDWMEADKVAGPLLRSA
                     LPAGWFIADKSGAGERGSRGIIAALGPDGKPSRIVVIYTTGSQATMDERNRQIAEIGAS
                     LIKHW"
     primer_bind     7490..7509
                     /label=Amp-R
                     /note="Ampicillin resistance gene, reverse primer"
     promoter        complement(7728..7832)
                     /gene="bla"
                     /label=AmpR promoter
     primer_bind     complement(7907..7926)
                     /label=pRS-marker
                     /note="pRS vectors, use to sequence yeast selectable
                     marker"
ORIGIN
        1 agtagtgcgc gagcaaaatt taagctacaa caaggcaagg cttgaccgac aattgcatga
       61 agaatctgct tagggttagg cgttttgcgc tgcttcgcga tgtacgggcc agatatacgc
      121 gttgacattg attattgact agttattaat agtaatcaat tacggggtca ttagttcata
      181 gcccatatat ggagttccgc gttacataac ttacggtaaa tggcccgcct ggctgaccgc
      241 ccaacgaccc ccgcccattg acgtcaataa tgacgtatgt tcccatagta acgccaatag
      301 ggactttcca ttgacgtcaa tgggtggagt atttacggta aactgcccac ttggcagtac
      361 atcaagtgta tcatatgcca agtacgcccc ctattgacgt caatgacggt aaatggcccg
      421 cctggcatta tgcccagtac atgaccttat gggactttcc tacttggcag tacatctacg
      481 tattagtcat cgctattacc atggtgatgc ggttttggca gtacatcaat gggcgtggat
      541 agcggtttga ctcacgggga tttccaagtc tccaccccat tgacgtcaat gggagtttgt
      601 tttggcacca aaatcaacgg gactttccaa aatgtcgtaa caactccgcc ccattgacgc
      661 aaatgggcgg taggcgtgta cggtgggagg tctatataag cagagctctc cctatcagtg
      721 atagagatct ccctatcagt gatagagatc gtcgacgagc tcgtttagtg aaccgtcaga
      781 tcgcctggag acgccatcca cgctgttttg acctccatag aagacaccgg gaccgatcca
      841 gcctccggac tctagcgttt aaacttaagc ttgagatgga ctataaagat gacgatgaca
      901 aggccgcagc cgcacatcac caccatcatc accatcacgg atccgggatg tcagcggatg
      961 cgcagtcttt tcttaatcgg gtttgcggag tatctgcggc ccggcttacc ccgtgcggaa
     1021 ctggcaccag taccgatgtg gtatacaggg ccttcgacat atataacgat aaggtcgcgg
     1081 gttttgcaaa gtttctcaag actaattgct gtcgctttca ggaaaaagac gaagatgaca
     1141 atttgatcga ttcctatttc gtggttaaga gacatacttt ttctaactac caacatgaag
     1201 aaacaatata caatctcctc aaagattgtc ccgccgtcgc caaacacgac ttttttaagt
     1261 ttcgaatcga tggcgatatg gtcccgcata tttctcgaca gcggctcact aagtacacta
     1321 tggcggacct tgtgtatgct ctccgccact ttgacgaggg gaattgtgac acgcttaaag
     1381 agatccttgt aacctataac tgctgtgatg atgactattt caataagaag gactggtacg
     1441 attttgttga gaaccccgac atcctgcgcg tgtatgccaa tctcggagag cgggtacggc
     1501 aagcgttgct gaaaaccgta caattctgtg acgcgatgcg caacgcagga atcgtaggtg
     1561 tgctcacact ggacaatcag gatcttaacg gtaattggta cgattttgga gattttatac
     1621 agactacccc tggctccggt gtcccagtag tggattcata ttactccttg ctcatgccca
     1681 tacttaccct tacgagggct ttgacggcag agagtcatgt agatactgac cttacgaagc
     1741 cgtacattaa atgggacctg ttgaagtatg attttacgga agagaggttg aagttgttcg
     1801 ataggtactt taaatactgg gatcagactt atcatccaaa ttgcgttaat tgcttggatg
     1861 accgatgcat tttgcactgt gcgaatttca acgtgctctt ttccacggtt ttccccccga
     1921 cgtcctttgg accactggtc aggaaaattt ttgtcgacgg tgtacccttt gtggtctcca
     1981 caggatacca ttttcgagag cttggagtcg tacacaatca agatgtaaac ctgcattcaa
     2041 gtcgcctctc ctttaaagaa ctccttgtct atgcagccga tcctgcaatg cacgcagcgt
     2101 cagggaacct cctcttggac aaaaggacca cgtgtttctc agtcgcagcg ttgacgaata
     2161 acgtggcgtt ccagaccgta aagcctggta atttcaacaa agacttctat gatttcgcgg
     2221 tcagtaaagg gttcttcaag gaaggatcat cagttgagct taagcacttt ttttttgccc
     2281 aagacggcaa cgcagcaatt tccgattatg actactatcg atacaacctg cctactatgt
     2341 gtgacattcg ccagcttctt ttcgtcgttg aagttgtaga taagtacttt gattgctatg
     2401 atggcggttg tattaatgcg aaccaggtga tcgtcaacaa tctcgataaa tctgccgggt
     2461 ttccctttaa caaatggggc aaagcgaggt tgtattacga ttctatgtcc tacgaggatc
     2521 aggatgccct cttcgcatac accaagcgga atgtgattcc taccattaca caaatgaact
     2581 tgaaatacgc catatctgcc aaaaaccgcg ctcgcactgt tgcaggtgtg tctatatgct
     2641 ccacgatgac taataggcag tttcatcaga agttgctcaa aagtatcgca gccactcgag
     2701 gggcaacggt tgtgataggg acgagtaagt tttatggcgg ctggcataat atgctgaaga
     2761 ccgtgtatag cgatgttgag aatccacacc tcatgggttg ggattatccg aaatgcgatc
     2821 gcgctatgcc taatatgctc agaatcatgg caagtcttgt gttggctcgg aaacacacaa
     2881 cttgctgctc tctttctcat aggttctata gacttgctaa cgaatgtgcc caggttctct
     2941 ccgagatggt tatgtgtggc ggtagcttgt acgtaaagcc gggagggaca tcttctggtg
     3001 acgccacgac tgcgtatgct aattctgtat tcaacatctg tcaggcagta actgcgaacg
     3061 ttaacgcctt gctcagcaca gacggcaaca agatagcgga taaatacgtg cgcaatctgc
     3121 agcacaggct gtatgagtgt ttgtatcgca atcgagatgt ggacaccgac ttcgtgaatg
     3181 agttttatgc ttatctcaga aaacactttt ctatgatgat actcagcgat gatgccgtgg
     3241 tctgttttaa cagcacttac gcaagccaag gccttgttgc gagtatcaaa aattttaaga
     3301 gcgtgttgta ttaccaaaat aatgtattca tgagcgaggc caaatgctgg acagagaccg
     3361 acctcacaaa ggggccacac gagttttgct cccagcacac gatgctggtc aaacagggag
     3421 atgactatgt atacctgccg tatcccgatc cgtctcggat tctgggggcg ggctgctttg
     3481 tcgatgacat agtgaagacg gacggcacac ttatgatcga acggtttgtt tcactggcaa
     3541 tagatgcgta ccctttgact aaacatccca accaggaata tgcggatgtg ttccatcttt
     3601 acttgcaata tattaggaag ttgcacgacg agctgacggg gcatatgctt gatatgtact
     3661 cagtcatgct tacgaatgat aatacctcac gctattggga gccagaattc tatgaggcga
     3721 tgtatacacc acacacagtg ctgcaggcct aggagatatc cagcacagtg gcggccgctc
     3781 gagtctagag ggcccgttta aacccgctga tcagcctcga ctgtgccttc tagttgccag
     3841 ccatctgttg tttgcccctc ccccgtgcct tccttgaccc tggaaggtgc cactcccact
     3901 gtcctttcct aataaaatga ggaaattgca tcgcattgtc tgagtaggtg tcattctatt
     3961 ctggggggtg gggtggggca ggacagcaag ggggaggatt gggaagacaa tagcaggcat
     4021 gctggggatg cggtgggctc tatggcttct gaggcggaaa gaaccagctg gggctctagg
     4081 gggtatcccc nnnnnnnnnn nnnnnnnnnn nnnnnnnnnn nnnnnnnnnn nnnnnnnnnn
     4141 nnnnnnnnnn nnnnnnnnnn nnnnnnnnnn nnnnnnnnnn nnnnnnnnnn nnnnnnnnnn
     4201 nnnnnnnnnn nnnncnnnnn nnnnnnnnnn nnnnnnnnnn nnnnnnnnnn nnnnnnnnnn
     4261 nnnnnnnnnn nnnnnnnnnn nnnnnnnnnn nnnnnnnnnn nnnnnnaggg tgatggttca
     4321 cgtacctaga agttcctatt ccgaagttcc tattctctag aaagtatagg aacttccttg
     4381 gccaaaaagc ctgaactcac cgcgacgtct gtcgagaagt ttctgatcga aaagttcgac
     4441 agcgtctccg acctgatgca gctctcggag ggcgaagaat ctcgtgcttt cagcttcgat
     4501 gtaggagggc gtggatatgt cctgcgggta aatagctgcg ccgatggttt ctacaaagat
     4561 cgttatgttt atcggcactt tgcatcggcc gcgctcccga ttccggaagt gcttgacatt
     4621 ggggaattca gcgagagcct gacctattgc atctcccgcc gtgcacaggg tgtcacgttg
     4681 caagacctgc ctgaaaccga actgcccgct gttctgcagc cggtcgcgga ggccatggat
     4741 gcgatcgctg cggccgatct tagccagacg agcgggttcg gcccattcgg accgcaagga
     4801 atcggtcaat acactacatg gcgtgatttc atatgcgcga ttgctgatcc ccatgtgtat
     4861 cactggcaaa ctgtgatgga cgacaccgtc agtgcgtccg tcgcgcaggc tctcgatgag
     4921 ctgatgcttt gggccgagga ctgccccgaa gtccggcacc tcgtgcacgc ggatttcggc
     4981 tccaacaatg tcctgacgga caatggccgc ataacagcgg tcattgactg gagcgaggcg
     5041 atgttcgggg attcccaata cgaggtcgcc aacatcttct tctggaggcc gtggttggct
     5101 tgtatggagc agcagacgcg ctacttcgag cggaggcatc cggagcttgc aggatcgccg
     5161 cggctccggg cgtatatgct ccgcattggt cttgaccaac tctatcagag cttggttgac
     5221 ggcaatttcg atgatgcagc ttgggcgcag ggtcgatgcg acgcaatcgt ccgatccgga
     5281 gccgggactg tcgggcgtac acaaatcgcc cgcagaagcg cggccgtctg gaccgatggc
     5341 tgtgtagaag tactcgccga tagtggaaac cgacgcccca gcactcgtcc gagggcaaag
     5401 gaatagcacg tactacgaga tttcgattcc accgccgcct tctatgaaag gttgggcttc
     5461 ggaatcgttt tccgggacgc cggctggatg atcctccagc gcggggatct catgctggag
     5521 ttcttcgccc accccaactt gtttattgca gcttataatg gttacaaata aagcaatagc
     5581 atcacaaatt tcacaaataa agcatttttt tcactgcatt ctagttgtgg tttgtccaaa
     5641 ctcatcaatg tatcttatca tgtctgtata ccgtcgacct ctagctagag cttggcgtaa
     5701 tcatggtcat agctgtttcc tgtgtgaaat tgttatccgc tcacaattcc acacaacata
     5761 cgagccggaa gcataaagtg taaagcctgg ggtgcctaat gagtgagcta actcacatta
     5821 attgcgttgc gctcactgcc cgctttccag tcgggaaacc tgtcgtgcca gctgcattaa
     5881 tgaatcggcc aacgcgcggg gagaggcggt ttgcgtattg ggcgctcttc cgcttcctcg
     5941 ctcactgact cgctgcgctc ggtcgttcgg ctgcggcgag cggtatcagc tcactcaaag
     6001 gcggtaatac ggttatccac agaatcaggg gataacgcag gaaagaacat gtgagcaaaa
     6061 ggccagcaaa aggccaggaa ccgtaaaaag gccgcgttgc tggcgttttt ccataggctc
     6121 cgcccccctg acgagcatca caaaaatcga cgctcaagtc agaggtggcg aaacccgaca
     6181 ggactataaa gataccaggc gtttccccct ggaagctccc tcgtgcgctc tcctgttccg
     6241 accctgccgc ttaccggata cctgtccgcc tttctccctt cgggaagcgt ggcgctttct
     6301 catagctcac gctgtaggta tctcagttcg gtgtaggtcg ttcgctccaa gctgggctgt
     6361 gtgcacgaac cccccgttca gcccgaccgc tgcgccttat ccggtaacta tcgtcttgag
     6421 tccaacccgg taagacacga cttatcgcca ctggcagcag ccactggtaa caggattagc
     6481 agagcgaggt atgtaggcgg tgctacagag ttcttgaagt ggtggcctaa ctacggctac
     6541 actagaagaa cagtatttgg tatctgcgct ctgctgaagc cagttacctt cggaaaaaga
     6601 gttggtagct cttgatccgg caaacaaacc accgctggta gcggtggttt ttttgtttgc
     6661 aagcagcaga ttacgcgcag aaaaaaagga tctcaagaag atcctttgat cttttctacg
     6721 gggtctgacg ctcagtggaa cgaaaactca cgttaaggga ttttggtcat gagattatca
     6781 aaaaggatct tcacctagat ccttttaaat taaaaatgaa gttttaaatc aatctaaagt
     6841 atatatgagt aaacttggtc tgacagttac caatgcttaa tcagtgaggc acctatctca
     6901 gcgatctgtc tatttcgttc atccatagtt gcctgactcc ccgtcgtgta gataactacg
     6961 atacgggagg gcttaccatc tggccccagt gctgcaatga taccgcgaga cccacgctca
     7021 ccggctccag atttatcagc aataaaccag ccagccggaa gggccgagcg cagaagtggt
     7081 cctgcaactt tatccgcctc catccagtct attaattgtt gccgggaagc tagagtaagt
     7141 agttcgccag ttaatagttt gcgcaacgtt gttgccattg ctacaggcat cgtggtgtca
     7201 cgctcgtcgt ttggtatggc ttcattcagc tccggttccc aacgatcaag gcgagttaca
     7261 tgatccccca tgttgtgcaa aaaagcggtt agctccttcg gtcctccgat cgttgtcaga
     7321 agtaagttgg ccgcagtgtt atcactcatg gttatggcag cactgcataa ttctcttact
     7381 gtcatgccat ccgtaagatg cttttctgtg actggtgagt actcaaccaa gtcattctga
     7441 gaatagtgta tgcggcgacc gagttgctct tgcccggcgt caatacggga taataccgcg
     7501 ccacatagca gaactttaaa agtgctcatc attggaaaac gttcttcggg gcgaaaactc
     7561 tcaaggatct taccgctgtt gagatccagt tcgatgtaac ccactcgtgc acccaactga
     7621 tcttcagcat cttttacttt caccagcgtt tctgggtgag caaaaacagg aaggcaaaat
     7681 gccgcaaaaa agggaataag ggcgacacgg aaatgttgaa tactcatact cttccttttt
     7741 caatattatt gaagcattta tcagggttat tgtctcatga gcggatacat atttgaatgt
     7801 atttagaaaa ataaacaaat aggggttccg cgcacatttc cccgaaaagt gccacctgac
     7861 gtcgacggat cgggagatct cccgatcccc tatggtgcac tctcagtaca atctgctctg
     7921 atgccgcata gttaagccag tatctgctcc ctgcttgtgt gttggaggtc gctg
//
