[The description below was written by a language model from this plasmid's Addgene catalogue record and the feature table of its GenBank file.]
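Description:
pcDNA5-FRT-TO-FH-Nsp12 is a 7,974 bp mammalian expression plasmid built on the commercial pcDNA5-FRT-TO backbone. It is designed for tetracycline-regulated expression of SARS-CoV-2 Nsp12, the product of the ORF1ab polyprotein that serves as the viral RNA-dependent RNA polymerase. In bacteria it replicates from a high-copy ColE1/pUC-type origin and is selected through the beta-lactamase (AmpR) gene.

The expression cassette consists of the human CMV immediate-early enhancer and promoter followed by two tandem tet operator (O2) sites. In cells that supply the Tet repressor, transcription is held off until tetracycline or doxycycline releases the repressor. Downstream lie a FLAG epitope and an 8xHis affinity tag, which the record describes as an N-terminal tandem tag carried on the backbone. They are fused to a codon-optimized Nsp12 coding sequence derived from synthetic DNA. The Nsp12 open reading frame itself is not annotated in the feature table, but it presumably occupies the unannotated stretch between the tags and the bovine growth hormone polyadenylation signal that terminates the transcript.

Beyond the cassette sits an FRT site placed directly upstream of a hygromycin resistance coding sequence with an SV40 poly(A) signal, with no promoter annotated for it. This is the standard Flp-in arrangement. FLP recombinase inserts the plasmid at a genomic FRT site in a suitable host line, and that site supplies the elements needed to express the marker, so hygromycin resistance reports correct single-copy integration. The construct therefore suits the generation of isogenic stable lines with inducible Nsp12 expression. The dual tag supports detection and tandem affinity purification, in keeping with the vector set's focus on viral proteins implicated in RNA metabolism.
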