Addgene plasmid #157710: pcDNA5-FRT-TO-FH-Nsp12
Purpose: mammalian expression of N-terminally Flag-His8 tagged SARS-CoV-2 Nsp12 under control of a tetracycline-inducible promoter
Depositing lab: David Tollervey. Depositing organization: University of Edinburgh. Publication: Integrative vectors for regulated expression of SARS-CoV-2 proteins implicated in RNA metabolism. Bresson S, Robertson N, Sani E, Turowski TW, Shchepachev V, Kompauerova M, Spanos C, Helwak A, Tollervey D. Wellcome Open Res. 2020 Nov 3;5:261. doi: 10.12688/wellcomeopenres.16322.1. eCollection 2020. PubMed 33313418.
Backbone
  Vector backbone: pcDNA5-FRT-TO
  Backbone manufacturer: Thermo Fisher
  Vector type: Mammalian Expression
  Selectable markers: Hygromycin
Growth in bacteria
  Bacterial resistance: Ampicillin, 100 μg/mL
  Growth temperature: 37°C
  Growth strain: DH5alpha
  Copy number: High Copy
Gene/Insert
  Gene/Insert name: FH-Nsp12
  Species: SARS-CoV-2
  Mutation: codon optimized
  Entrez Gene: ORF1ab (a.k.a. GU280_gp01)
  Tag / fusion protein: Flag-His8 (N terminal on backbone)
  Cloning method: Restriction Enzyme; 5′ cloning site Unknown (unknown if destroyed); 3′ cloning site Unknown (unknown if destroyed)
Resource information
  A portion of this plasmid was derived from a plasmid made by: IDT
Terms and licenses: Academic/Nonprofit Terms; Industry Terms
How to cite: pcDNA5-FRT-TO-FH-Nsp12 was a gift from David Tollervey (Addgene plasmid # 157710 ; http://n2t.net/addgene:157710 ; RRID:Addgene_157710)
